Addgene plasmid #245994: pBOB-HA-Gnas
Purpose: Express HA N-terminal tagged mouse Galphas transiently via transfection or stably via lentivirus-mediated infection in mammalian cells.
Depositing lab: Zhao Zhang. Depositing organization: University of Texas Southwestern Medical Center. Publication: GPR45 modulates Galpha(s) at primary cilia of the paraventricular hypothalamus to control food intake. Xun Y, Jiang Y, Xu B, Tang M, Ludwig S, Nakamura K, Mukhopadhyay S, Liu C, Beutler B, Zhang Z. Science. 2025 Jun 5;388(6751):eadp3989. doi: 10.1126/science.adp3989. Epub 2025 Jun 5. PubMed 40472089.
Backbone
  Vector backbone: pBOB
  Vector type: Mammalian Expression, Lentiviral
Growth in bacteria
  Bacterial resistance: Ampicillin, 100 μg/mL
  Growth temperature: 37°C
  Growth strain: NEB Stable
  Copy number: High Copy
Gene/Insert
  Gene/Insert name: Gnas
  Species: M. musculus (mouse)
  Insert size (bp): 1185
  GenBank ID: NM_201616
  Entrez Gene: Gnas (a.k.a. 5530400H20Rik, A930027G11Rik, C130027O20Rik, GPSA, GSP, Galphas, Gnas1, Gnasxl, Gs-alpha, Gsa, Nesp, Nesp55, Nespl, Oed-Sml, Oedsml, P1, P2, P3, PHP1A, PHP1B, POH, SCG6)
  Tag / fusion protein: HA (N terminal on insert)
  Cloning method: Restriction Enzyme; 5′ cloning site BamHI (not destroyed); 3′ cloning site XhoI (not destroyed)
  Sequencing primers: 5′ AGCTCGTTTAGTGAACCGTCAGATCG; 3′ TACTCACCCCAACAGCTGGC
Terms and licenses: Academic/Nonprofit Terms; Industry Terms: Not Available to Industry
How to cite: pBOB-HA-Gnas was a gift from Zhao Zhang (Addgene plasmid # 245994 ; http://n2t.net/addgene:245994 ; RRID:Addgene_245994)
