[The description below was written by a language model from this plasmid's Addgene catalogue record and pLannotate feature annotations shown in this document.]
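Description:
pBOB-HA-Gnas is a roughly 10 kb HIV-1-based lentiviral transfer plasmid, built on the pBOB backbone, for expressing mouse Gαs (the stimulatory G protein alpha subunit encoded by Gnas) with an N-terminal HA epitope tag in mammalian cells. It is propagated in E. coli through a high-copy ColE1/pUC-type origin and selected with ampicillin via the β-lactamase gene. An f1 origin is also present. Outside the viral region, the backbone carries an SV40 promoter/EM7 promoter–BleoR cassette with an SV40 poly(A) signal. This cassette could in principle confer Zeocin resistance on transfected cells or bacteria, but it lies beyond the 3′ LTR and so would not be carried into the packaged viral genome.

The viral genome is transcribed from a CMV enhancer/promoter fused to a truncated 5′ LTR, an arrangement that typically makes genomic RNA production independent of Tat. Downstream come the Ψ packaging signal with a partial gag sequence, the Rev response element for nuclear export of the unspliced RNA, and the cPPT/CTS element, which aids nuclear import of the provirus. An internal CMV enhancer/promoter then drives the payload, a short HA tag sequence followed by the approximately 1.2 kb Gnas coding sequence, cloned between BamHI and XhoI sites. A chimeric intron annotation and a WPRE, which enhances transcript stability and expression, lie downstream of the insert. These are followed by the 3′ LTR region and a bGH poly(A) signal.

According to the record, the plasmid can be used for transient expression of HA-Gαs by direct transfection or for stable expression after lentiviral transduction. The HA tag allows detection or immunoprecipitation of the protein in studies of GPCR–Gαs–cAMP signalling.
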