Features (pLannotate 1.2.2; 34 found; start..end, strand, type, name):
     28..80      -  misc_feature   bom (fragment): basis of mobility region from pBR322
    235..614     +  enhancer       CMV enhancer: human cytomegalovirus immediate early enhancer
    615..814     +  promoter       CMV promoter: human cytomegalovirus (CMV) immediate early promoter
    832..1012    +  LTR            5' LTR (truncated): truncated 5' long terminal repeat (LTR) from HIV-1
   1059..1184    +  misc_feature   HIV-1 Ψ: packaging signal of human immunodeficiency virus type 1
   1168..1531    +  CDS            HIV-1 gag (fragment): gag protein from human immunodeficiency virus 1; gag
   1677..1910    +  misc_feature   RRE: The Rev response element (RRE) of HIV-1 allows for Rev-dependent mRNA export from the nucleus to the cytoplasm.
   2287..2387    +  CDS            Rev (fragment): human immunodeficiency virus 1 (HIV-1) Rev protein; rev; enhances nuclear export of unspliced and incompletely spliced viral mRNAs
   2391..2507    +  misc_feature   cPPT/CTS: central polypurine tract and central termination sequence of HIV-1
   2530..2833    +  enhancer       CMV enhancer: human cytomegalovirus immediate early enhancer
   2834..3037    +  promoter       CMV promoter: human cytomegalovirus (CMV) immediate early promoter
   3142..3169    +  CDS            3xHA (fragment): three tandem HA epitope tags
   3187..4368    +  CDS            Gnas: GNAS2_MOUSE - Also known as Gnas1. Experimental evidence at protein level: Swiss-Prot protein existence level 1. Guanine nucleotide-binding proteins (G proteins) function as transducers in numerous signaling pathways controlled by G protein- coupled receptors (GPCRs). Signaling involves the activation of adenylyl cyclases, resulting in increased levels of the signaling molecule cAMP. GNAS functions downstream of several GPCRs, including beta-adrenergic receptors. Stimulates the Ras signaling pathway via RAPGEF2. From Mus musculus (Mouse).
   4458..4687    +  intron         chimeric intron: chimera between introns from adenovirus and immunoglobulin heavy chain genes
   4751..4861    +  CDS            nef (fragment): NEF_HV1Z2 - Experimental evidence at protein level: Swiss-Prot protein existence level 1. Extracellular Nef protein targets CD4(+) T-lymphocytes for apoptosis by interacting with CXCR4 surface receptors. From Human immunodeficiency virus type 1 group M subtype D (isolate Z2/CDC-Z34) (HIV-1).
   4864..5452    +  misc_feature   WPRE: woodchuck hepatitis virus posttranscriptional regulatory element
   5469..5537    +  CDS            nef (fragment): NEF_HV1Z2 - Experimental evidence at protein level: Swiss-Prot protein existence level 1. Extracellular Nef protein targets CD4(+) T-lymphocytes for apoptosis by interacting with CXCR4 surface receptors. From Human immunodeficiency virus type 1 group M subtype D (isolate Z2/CDC-Z34) (HIV-1).
   5539..5851    +  LTR            5' LTR (fragment): 5' long terminal repeat (LTR) from HIV-1
   5859..6039    +  LTR            5' LTR (truncated): truncated 5' long terminal repeat (LTR) from HIV-1
   6071..6295    +  polyA_signal   bGH poly(A) signal: bovine growth hormone polyadenylation signal
   6299..6320    +  promoter       SV40 promoter (fragment): SV40 enhancer and early promoter
   6341..6769    +  rep_origin     f1 ori (sequence partly withheld): f1 bacteriophage origin of replication; arrow indicates direction of (+) strand synthesis
   6783..7112    +  promoter       SV40 promoter: SV40 enhancer and early promoter
   7160..7207    +  promoter       EM7 promoter: synthetic bacterial promoter&nbsp
   7226..7600    +  CDS            BleoR: antibiotic-binding protein; Sh ble from Streptoalloteichus hindustanus; confers resistance to bleomycin, phleomycin, and Zeocin™
   7610..7735    +  CDS            ble (fragment): BLE_KLEPN - Experimental evidence at protein level: Swiss-Prot protein existence level 1. Binding protein with a strong affinity to the bleomycin family of antibiotics. Binds to CL990; an antimitotic-antibiotic compound. From Klebsiella pneumoniae.
   7730..7851    +  polyA_signal   SV40 poly(A) signal: SV40 polyadenylation signal
   7924..7940    -  protein_bind   lac operator: The lac repressor binds to the lac operator to inhibit transcription in E. coli. This inhibition can be relieved by adding lactose or isopropyl-β-D-thiogalactopyranoside (IPTG). lac repressor encoded by lacI
   7948..7978    -  promoter       lac promoter: promoter for the E. coli lac operon
   7993..8014    -  protein_bind   CAP binding site: CAP binding activates transcription in the presence of cAMP. E. coli catabolite activator protein
   8027..8119    -  CDS            lacI (fragment): lac repressor; lacI; The lac repressor binds to the lac operator to inhibit transcription in E. coli. This inhibition can be relieved by adding lactose or isopropyl-β-D-thiogalactopyranoside (IPTG).
   8302..8890    -  rep_origin     ori: high-copy-number ColE1/pMB1/pBR322/pUC origin of replication
   9061..9921    -  CDS            AmpR: β-lactamase; bla; confers resistance to ampicillin, carbenicillin, and related antibiotics
   9922..10026   -  promoter       AmpR promoter: bla
>Addgene plasmid #245994 | pBOB-HA-Gnas | addgene full sequence | sequence record 488657 | Addgene NGS Result
GACGGATCGGGAGATCTCCCGATCCCCTATGGTGCACTCTCAGTACAATCTGCTCTGATGCCGCATAGTT
AAGCCAGTATCTGCTCCCTGCTTGTGTGTTGGAGGTCGCTGAGTAGTGCGCGAGCAAAATTTAAGCTACA
ACAAGGCAAGGCTTGACCGACAATTGCATGAAGAATCTGCTTAGGGTTAGGCGTTTTGCGCTGCTTCGCG
ATGTACGGGCCAGATATACGCGTTGACATTGATTATTGACTAGTTATTAATAGTAATCAATTACGGGGTC
ATTAGTTCATAGCCCATATATGGAGTTCCGCGTTACATAACTTACGGTAAATGGCCCGCCTGGCTGACCG
CCCAACGACCCCCGCCCATTGACGTCAATAATGACGTATGTTCCCATAGTAACGCCAATAGGGACTTTCC
ATTGACGTCAATGGGTGGAGTATTTACGGTAAACTGCCCACTTGGCAGTACATCAAGTGTATCATATGCC
AAGTACGCCCCCTATTGACGTCAATGACGGTAAATGGCCCGCCTGGCATTATGCCCAGTACATGACCTTA
TGGGACTTTCCTACTTGGCAGTACATCTACGTATTAGTCATCGCTATTACCATGGTGATGCGGTTTTGGC
AGTACATCAATGGGCGTGGATAGCGGTTTGACTCACGGGGATTTCCAAGTCTCCACCCCATTGACGTCAA
TGGGAGTTTGTTTTGGCACCAAAATCAACGGGACTTTCCAAAATGTCGTAACAACTCCGCCCCATTGACG
CAAATGGGCGGTAGGCGTGTACGGTGGGAGGTCTATATAAGCAGCGCGTTTTGCCTGTACTGGGTCTCTC
TGGTTAGACCAGATCTGAGCCTGGGAGCTCTCTGGCTAACTAGGGAACCCACTGCTTAAGCCTCAATAAA
GCTTGCCTTGAGTGCTTCAAGTAGTGTGTGCCCGTCTGTTGTGTGACTCTGGTAACTAGAGATCCCTCAG
ACCCTTTTAGTCAGTGTGGAAAATCTCTAGCAGTGGCGCCCGAACAGGGACTTGAAAGCGAAAGGGAAAC
CAGAGGAGCTCTCTCGACGCAGGACTCGGCTTGCTGAAGCGCGCACGGCAAGAGGCGAGGGGCGGCGACT
GGTGAGTACGCCAAAAATTTTGACTAGCGGAGGCTAGAAGGAGAGAGATGGGTGCGAGAGCGTCAGTATT
AAGCGGGGGAGAATTAGATCGCGATGGGAAAAAATTCGGTTAAGGCCAGGGGGAAAGAAAAAATATAAAT
TAAAACATATAGTATGGGCAAGCAGGGAGCTAGAACGATTCGCAGTTAATCCTGGCCTGTTAGAAACATC
AGAAGGCTGTAGACAAATACTGGGACAGCTACAACCATCCCTTCAGACAGGATCAGAAGAACTTAGATCA
TTATATAATACAGTAGCAACCCTCTATTGTGTGCATCAAAGGATAGAGATAAAAGACACCAAGGAAGCTT
TAGACAAGATAGAGGAAGAGCAAAACAAAAGTAAGACCACCGCACAGCAAGCGGCCGCTGATCTTCAGAC
CTGGAGGAGGAGATATGAGGGACAATTGGAGAAGTGAATTATATAAATATAAAGTAGTAAAAATTGAACC
ATTAGGAGTAGCACCCACCAAGGCAAAGAGAAGAGTGGTGCAGAGAGAAAAAAGAGCAGTGGGAATAGGA
GCTTTGTTCCTTGGGTTCTTGGGAGCAGCAGGAAGCACTATGGGCGCAGCGTCAATGACGCTGACGGTAC
AGGCCAGACAATTATTGTCTGGTATAGTGCAGCAGCAGAACAATTTGCTGAGGGCTATTGAGGCGCAACA
GCATCTGTTGCAACTCACAGTCTGGGGCATCAAGCAGCTCCAGGCAAGAATCCTGGCTGTGGAAAGATAC
CTAAAGGATCAACAGCTCCTGGGGATTTGGGGTTGCTCTGGAAAACTCATTTGCACCACTGCTGTGCCTT
GGAATGCTAGTTGGAGTAATAAATCTCTGGAACAGATTTGGAATCACACGACCTGGATGGAGTGGGACAG
AGAAATTAACAATTACACAAGCTTAATACACTCCTTAATTGAAGAATCGCAAAACCAGCAAGAAAAGAAT
GAACAAGAATTATTGGAATTAGATAAATGGGCAAGTTTGTGGAATTGGTTTAACATAACAAATTGGCTGT
GGTATATAAAATTATTCATAATGATAGTAGGAGGCTTGGTAGGTTTAAGAATAGTTTTTGCTGTACTTTC
TATAGTGAATAGAGTTAGGCAGGGATATTCACCATTATCGTTTCAGACCCACCTCCCAACCCCGAGGGGA
CCCGACAGGCCCGAAGGAATAGAAGAAGAAGGTGGAGAGAGAGACAGAGACAGATCCATTCGATTAGTGA
ACGGATCAACTTTTAAAAGAAAAGGGGGGATTGGGGGGTACAGTGCAGGGGAAAGAATAGTAGACATAAT
AGCAACAGACATACAAACTAAAGAATTACAAAAACAAATTACAAAATTCAAAATTTTATCGATAAGCTTG
GGAGTTCCGCGTTACATAACTTACGGTAAATGGCCCGCCTGGCTGACCGCCCAACGACCCCCGCCCATTG
ACGTCAATAATGACGTATGTTCCCATAGTAACGCCAATAGGGACTTTCCATTGACGTCAATGGGTGGAGT
ATTTACGGTAAACTGCCCACTTGGCAGTACATCAAGTGTATCATATGCCAAGTACGCCCCCTATTGACGT
CAATGACGGTAAATGGCCCGCCTGGCATTATGCCCAGTACATGACCTTATGGGACTTTCCTACTTGGCAG
TACATCTACGTATTAGTCATCGCTATTACCATGGTGATGCGGTTTTGGCAGTACATCAATGGGCGTGGAT
AGCGGTTTGACTCACGGGGATTTCCAAGTCTCCACCCCATTGACGTCAATGGGAGTTTGTTTTGGCACCA
AAATCAACGGGACTTTCCAAAATGTCGTAACAACTCCGCCCCATTGACGCAAATGGGCGGTAGGCGTGTA
CGGTGGGAGGTCTATATAAGCAGAGCTCGTTTAGTGAACCGTCAGATCGCCTGGAGACGCCATCCACGCT
GTTTTGACCTCCATAGAAGACACCGACTGAGCTCCTTAAGGTTAACTCTAGAGCCACCATGTACCCATAC
GATGTTCCAGATTACGCTTCTAGAGAATTCGGATCCATGGGCTGCCTCGGCAACAGTAAGACCGAGGACC
AGCGCAACGAGGAGAAGGCGCAGCGCGAGGCCAACAAAAAGATCGAGAAGCAGCTGCAGAAGGACAAGCA
GGTCTACCGGGCCACGCACCGCCTGCTGCTGCTGGGTGCTGGAGAGTCTGGCAAAAGCACCATTGTGAAG
CAGATGAGGATCCTGCATGTTAATGGGTTTAACGGAGAGGGCGGCGAAGAGGACCCGCAGGCTGCAAGGA
GCAACAGCGATGGTGAGAAGGCCACTAAAGTGCAGGACATCAAAAACAACCTGAAGGAGGCCATTGAAAC
CATTGTGGCCGCCATGAGCAACCTGGTGCCCCCTGTGGAGCTGGCCAACCCTGAGAACCAGTTCAGAGTG
GACTACATTCTGAGCGTGATGAACGTGCCGAACTTTGACTTCCCACCTGAATTCTATGAGCATGCCAAGG
CTCTGTGGGAGGATGAGGGAGTGCGTGCCTGCTACGAGCGCTCCAATGAGTACCAGCTGATTGACTGTGC
CCAGTACTTCCTGGACAAGATTGATGTGATCAAGCAGGCCGACTACGTGCCAAGTGACCAGGACCTGCTT
CGCTGCCGTGTCCTGACCTCTGGAATCTTTGAGACCAAGTTCCAGGTGGACAAAGTCAACTTCCACATGT
TCGATGTGGGCGGCCAGCGCGATGAGCGCCGCAAGTGGATCCAGTGCTTCAATGATGTGACTGCCATCAT
CTTCGTGGTGGCCAGCAGCAGCTACAACATGGTCATTCGGGAGGACAACCAGACTAACCGCCTGCAGGAG
GCTCTGAACCTCTTCAAGAGCATCTGGAACAACAGATGGCTGCGCACCATCTCTGTGATTCTCTTCCTCA
ACAAGCAAGACCTGCTTGCTGAGAAAGTCCTCGCTGGCAAATCGAAGATTGAGGACTACTTTCCAGAGTT
CGCTCGCTACACCACTCCTGAGGATGCGACTCCCGAGCCGGGAGAGGACCCACGCGTGACCCGGGCCAAG
TACTTCATTCGGGATGAGTTTCTGAGAATCAGCACTGCTAGTGGAGATGGGCGCCACTACTGCTACCCTC
ACTTTACCTGCGCCGTGGACACTGAGAACATCCGCCGTGTCTTCAACGACTGCCGTGACATCATCCAGCG
CATGCATCTCCGCCAATACGAGCTGCTCTAACTCGAGCCATGGAAGCTTGATATCTAACTGACTGAACCG
GTGGTACCGAGGAATTAATTCGCTGTCTGCGAGGGCCAGCTGTTGGGGTGAGTACTCCCTCTCAAAAGCG
GGCATGACTTCTGCGCTAAGATTGTCAGTTTCCAAAAACGAGGAGGATTTGATATTCACCTGGCCCGCGG
TGATGCCTTTGAGGGTGGCCGCGTCCATCTGGTCAGAAAAGACAATCTTTTTGTTGTCAAGCTTGAGGTG
TGGCAGGCTTGAGATCTGGCCATACACTTGAGTGACAATGACATCCACTTTGCCTTTCTCTCCACAGGTG
TCCACTCCCAGGTCCAACTGCAGGTCGAGCATGCATCTAGGGCGGCCAATTCCGCCGATCCTGGAAAAAC
ATGGAGCAATCACAAGTAGCAATACAGCAGCTACCAATGCTGATTGTGCCTGGCTAGAAGCACAAGAGGA
GGAGGAGGTGGGTTTTCCAGTCACACCTCAGACAATCAACCTCTGGATTACAAAATTTGTGAAAGATTGA
CTGGTATTCTTAACTATGTTGCTCCTTTTACGCTATGTGGATACGCTGCTTTAATGCCTTTGTATCATGC
TATTGCTTCCCGTATGGCTTTCATTTTCTCCTCCTTGTATAAATCCTGGTTGCTGTCTCTTTATGAGGAG
TTGTGGCCCGTTGTCAGGCAACGTGGCGTGGTGTGCACTGTGTTTGCTGACGCAACCCCCACTGGTTGGG
GCATTGCCACCACCTGTCAGCTCCTTTCCGGGACTTTCGCTTTCCCCCTCCCTATTGCCACGGCGGAACT
CATCGCCGCCTGCCTTGCCCGCTGCTGGACAGGGGCTCGGCTGTTGGGCACTGACAATTCCGTGGTGTTG
TCGGGGAAGCTGACGTCCTTTCCATGGCTGCTCGCCTGTGTTGCCACCTGGATTCTGCGCGGGACGTCCT
TCTGCTACGTCCCTTCGGCCCTCAATCCAGCGGACCTTCCTTCCCGCGGCCTGCTGCCGGCTCTGCGGCC
TCTTCCGCGTCTTCGCCTTCGCCCTCAGACGAGTCGGATCTCCCTTTGGGCCGCCTCCCCGCCTGGAATT
CGAGCTCGGTACCTTTAAGACCAATGACTTACAAGGCAGCTGTAGATCTTAGCCACTTTTTAAAAGAAAA
GGGGGGACTGGAAGGGCTAATTCACTCCCAACGAAGACAAGATATCCTTGATCTGTGGATCTACCACACA
CAAGGCTACTTCCCTGATTGGCAGAACTACACACCAGGGCCAGGGATCAGATATCCACTGACCTTTGGAT
GGTGCTACAAGCTAGTACCAGTTGAGCAAGAGAAGGTAGAAGAAGCCAATGAAGGAGAGAACACCCGCTT
GTTACACCCTGTGAGCCTGCATGGGATGGATGACCCGGAGAGAGAAGTATTAGAGTGGAGGTTTGACAGC
CGCCTAGCATTTCATCACATGGCCCGAGAGCTGCATCCGGACTGTACTGGGTCTCTCTGGTTAGACCAGA
TCTGAGCCTGGGAGCTCTCTGGCTAACTAGGGAACCCACTGCTTAAGCCTCAATAAAGCTTGCCTTGAGT
GCTTCAAGTAGTGTGTGCCCGTCTGTTGTGTGACTCTGGTAACTAGAGATCCCTCAGACCCTTTTAGTCA
GTGTGGAAAATCTCTAGCAGGGCCGCTTTAAACCCGCTGATCAGCCTCGACTGTGCCTTCTAGTTGCCAG
CCATCTGTTGTTTGCCCCTCCCCCGTGCCTTCCTTGACCCTGGAAGGTGCCACTCCCACTGTCCTTTCCT
AATAAAATGAGGAAATTGCATCGCATTGTCTGAGTAGGTGTCATTCTATTCTGGGGGGTGGGGTGGGGCA
GGACAGCAAGGGGGAGGATTGGGAAGACAATAGCAGGCATGCTGGGGATGCGGTGGGCTCTATGGCTTCT
GAGGCGGAAAGAACCAGCTGGGGCTCTAGGGGGTATCCCC
[124 nt withheld, positions 6341-6464]
C
[91 nt withheld, positions 6466-6556]
A
[49 nt withheld, positions 6558-6606]
CCTTTGACGTTGGAGTCCACGTTCTTT
[37 nt withheld, positions 6634-6670]
ACCCTATCTCGGTCTATTCTTTTGATTTATAAGGGATTTTGCCGATTTCGGCCTATTGGTTAAAAAATGA
GCTGATTTAACAAAAATTTAACGCGAATTAATTCTGTGGAATGTGTGTCAGTTAGGGTGTGGAAAGTCCC
CAGGCTCCCCAGCAGGCAGAAGTATGCAAAGCATGCATCTCAATTAGTCAGCAACCAGGTGTGGAAAGTC
CCCAGGCTCCCCAGCAGGCAGAAGTATGCAAAGCATGCATCTCAATTAGTCAGCAACCATAGTCCCGCCC
CTAACTCCGCCCATCCCGCCCCTAACTCCGCCCAGTTCCGCCCATTCTCCGCCCCATGGCTGACTAATTT
TTTTTATTTATGCAGAGGCCGAGGCCGCCTCTGCCTCTGAGCTATTCCAGAAGTAGTGAGGAGGCTTTTT
TGGAGGCCTAGGCTTTTGCAAAAAGCTCCCGGGAGCTTGTATATCCATTTTCGGATCTGATCAGCACGTG
TTGACAATTAATCATCGGCATAGTATATCGGCATAGTATAATACGACAAGGTGAGGAACTAAACCATGGC
CAAGTTGACCAGTGCCGTTCCGGTGCTCACCGCGCGCGACGTCGCCGGAGCGGTCGAGTTCTGGACCGAC
CGGCTCGGGTTCTCCCGGGACTTCGTGGAGGACGACTTCGCCGGTGTGGTCCGGGACGACGTGACCCTGT
TCATCAGCGCGGTCCAGGACCAGGTGGTGCCGGACAACACCCTGGCCTGGGTGTGGGTGCGCGGCCTGGA
CGAGCTGTACGCCGAGTGGTCGGAGGTCGTGTCCACGAACTTCCGGGACGCCTCCGGGCCGGCCATGACC
GAGATCGGCGAGCAGCCGTGGGGGCGGGAGTTCGCCCTGCGCGACCCGGCCGGCAACTGCGTGCACTTCG
TGGCCGAGGAGCAGGACTGACACGTGCTACGAGATTTCGATTCCACCGCCGCCTTCTATGAAAGGTTGGG
CTTCGGAATCGTTTTCCGGGACGCCGGCTGGATGATCCTCCAGCGCGGGGATCTCATGCTGGAGTTCTTC
GCCCACCCCAACTTGTTTATTGCAGCTTATAATGGTTACAAATAAAGCAATAGCATCACAAATTTCACAA
ATAAAGCATTTTTTTCACTGCATTCTAGTTGTGGTTTGTCCAAACTCATCAATGTATCTTATCATGTCTG
TATACCGTCGACCTCTAGCTAGAGCTTGGCGTAATCATGGTCATAGCTGTTTCCTGTGTGAAATTGTTAT
CCGCTCACAATTCCACACAACATACGAGCCGGAAGCATAAAGTGTAAAGCCTGGGGTGCCTAATGAGTGA
GCTAACTCACATTAATTGCGTTGCGCTCACTGCCCGCTTTCCAGTCGGGAAACCTGTCGTGCCAGCTGCA
TTAATGAATCGGCCAACGCGCGGGGAGAGGCGGTTTGCGTATTGGGCGCTCTTCCGCTTCCTCGCTCACT
GACTCGCTGCGCTCGGTCGTTCGGCTGCGGCGAGCGGTATCAGCTCACTCAAAGGCGGTAATACGGTTAT
CCACAGAATCAGGGGATAACGCAGGAAAGAACATGTGAGCAAAAGGCCAGCAAAAGGCCAGGAACCGTAA
AAAGGCCGCGTTGCTGGCGTTTTTCCATAGGCTCCGCCCCCCTGACGAGCATCACAAAAATCGACGCTCA
AGTCAGAGGTGGCGAAACCCGACAGGACTATAAAGATACCAGGCGTTTCCCCCTGGAAGCTCCCTCGTGC
GCTCTCCTGTTCCGACCCTGCCGCTTACCGGATACCTGTCCGCCTTTCTCCCTTCGGGAAGCGTGGCGCT
TTCTCATAGCTCACGCTGTAGGTATCTCAGTTCGGTGTAGGTCGTTCGCTCCAAGCTGGGCTGTGTGCAC
GAACCCCCCGTTCAGCCCGACCGCTGCGCCTTATCCGGTAACTATCGTCTTGAGTCCAACCCGGTAAGAC
ACGACTTATCGCCACTGGCAGCAGCCACTGGTAACAGGATTAGCAGAGCGAGGTATGTAGGCGGTGCTAC
AGAGTTCTTGAAGTGGTGGCCTAACTACGGCTACACTAGAAGAACAGTATTTGGTATCTGCGCTCTGCTG
AAGCCAGTTACCTTCGGAAAAAGAGTTGGTAGCTCTTGATCCGGCAAACAAACCACCGCTGGTAGCGGTG
GTTTTTTTGTTTGCAAGCAGCAGATTACGCGCAGAAAAAAAGGATCTCAAGAAGATCCTTTGATCTTTTC
TACGGGGTCTGACGCTCAGTGGAACGAAAACTCACGTTAAGGGATTTTGGTCATGAGATTATCAAAAAGG
ATCTTCACCTAGATCCTTTTAAATTAAAAATGAAGTTTTAAATCAATCTAAAGTATATATGAGTAAACTT
GGTCTGACAGTTACCAATGCTTAATCAGTGAGGCACCTATCTCAGCGATCTGTCTATTTCGTTCATCCAT
AGTTGCCTGACTCCCCGTCGTGTAGATAACTACGATACGGGAGGGCTTACCATCTGGCCCCAGTGCTGCA
ATGATACCGCGAGACCCACGCTCACCGGCTCCAGATTTATCAGCAATAAACCAGCCAGCCGGAAGGGCCG
AGCGCAGAAGTGGTCCTGCAACTTTATCCGCCTCCATCCAGTCTATTAATTGTTGCCGGGAAGCTAGAGT
AAGTAGTTCGCCAGTTAATAGTTTGCGCAACGTTGTTGCCATTGCTACAGGCATCGTGGTGTCACGCTCG
TCGTTTGGTATGGCTTCATTCAGCTCCGGTTCCCAACGATCAAGGCGAGTTACATGATCCCCCATGTTGT
GCAAAAAAGCGGTTAGCTCCTTCGGTCCTCCGATCGTTGTCAGAAGTAAGTTGGCCGCAGTGTTATCACT
CATGGTTATGGCAGCACTGCATAATTCTCTTACTGTCATGCCATCCGTAAGATGCTTTTCTGTGACTGGT
GAGTACTCAACCAAGTCATTCTGAGAATAGTGTATGCGGCGACCGAGTTGCTCTTGCCCGGCGTCAATAC
GGGATAATACCGCGCCACATAGCAGAACTTTAAAAGTGCTCATCATTGGAAAACGTTCTTCGGGGCGAAA
ACTCTCAAGGATCTTACCGCTGTTGAGATCCAGTTCGATGTAACCCACTCGTGCACCCAACTGATCTTCA
GCATCTTTTACTTTCACCAGCGTTTCTGGGTGAGCAAAAACAGGAAGGCAAAATGCCGCAAAAAAGGGAA
TAAGGGCGACACGGAAATGTTGAATACTCATACTCTTCCTTTTTCAATATTATTGAAGCATTTATCAGGG
TTATTGTCTCATGAGCGGATACATATTTGAATGTATTTAGAAAAATAAACAAATAGGGGTTCCGCGCACA
TTTCCCCGAAAAGTGCCACCTGACGTC
